Addgene plasmid #50030: pcDNA3.1(-)-HA-SrtAstrep (pKS77)
Purpose: Expression of cytosolic S. pyogenes SrtA in mammalian cells
Depositing lab: Hidde Ploegh. Depositing organization: Whitehead Institute for Biomedical Research. Publication: Protein ligation in living cells using sortase. Strijbis K, Spooner E, Ploegh HL. Traffic. 2012 Jun;13(6):780-9. doi: 10.1111/j.1600-0854.2012.01345.x. Epub 2012 Mar 23. PubMed 22348280.
Backbone
  Vector backbone: pcDNA3.1(-)
  Backbone manufacturer: Invitrogen
  Backbone size w/o insert (bp): 5500
  Total vector size (bp): 6000
  Vector type: Mammalian Expression
  Selectable markers: Neomycin (select with G418)
Growth in bacteria
  Bacterial resistance: Ampicillin, 100 μg/mL
  Growth temperature: 37°C
  Growth strain: DH5alpha
  Copy number: Unknown
Gene/Insert
  Gene/Insert name: SrtA(strep)
  Species: Streptococcus pyogenes
  Insert size (bp): 591
  Promoter: pCMV
  Tag / fusion protein: HA (N terminal on insert)
  Cloning method: Restriction Enzyme; 5′ cloning site XbaI (not destroyed); 3′ cloning site XhoI (not destroyed)
  Sequencing primers: 5′ TAATACGACTCACTATAGGG; 3′ TAGAAGGCACAGTCGAGG
Terms and licenses: Academic/Nonprofit Terms; Industry Terms: Not Available to Industry
How to cite: pcDNA3.1(-)-HA-SrtAstrep (pKS77) was a gift from Hidde Ploegh (Addgene plasmid # 50030 ; http://n2t.net/addgene:50030 ; RRID:Addgene_50030)
