[The description below was written by a language model from this plasmid's Addgene catalogue record and pLannotate feature annotations shown in this document.]
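Description:
pcDNA3.1(-)-HA-SrtAstrep (pKS77) is a mammalian expression plasmid of about 6 kb built on the Invitrogen pcDNA3.1(-) backbone, designed to produce Streptococcus pyogenes sortase A in the cytosol of mammalian cells. It is propagated in E. coli through a high-copy ColE1/pUC-type origin with ampicillin selection from the β-lactamase gene and its own promoter. An f1 origin is also present, which allows single-stranded DNA production. For mammalian cells, an SV40 early promoter drives the neomycin phosphotransferase gene, terminated by an SV40 polyadenylation signal, so stable transfectants can be selected with G418. Several small annotations in the feature table (a truncated HIV-1 LTR fragment, ble, lacI and bom fragments, and lac promoter/operator remnants) appear to be short backbone-derived matches rather than functional parts of the design.

The payload is a roughly 590 bp SrtA coding sequence cloned between XbaI and XhoI sites, both retained, and carrying an N-terminal HA epitope tag for detection. The automated annotation matches this open reading frame only as a fragment of a streptococcal sortase A entry. Transcription is driven by the human CMV immediate-early enhancer and promoter and terminated by the bovine growth hormone polyadenylation signal. A T7 promoter upstream of the insert permits in vitro transcription and serves as a sequencing primer site. Sortase A is a transpeptidase that cleaves an LPXTG sorting motif between threonine and glycine, forms a thioester intermediate with its substrate, and transfers it to an acceptor nucleophile. Expressing the enzyme in the cytosol supports sortase-mediated protein ligation inside living cells, the application described in the associated publication.
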