Features (pLannotate 1.2.2; 20 found; start..end, strand, type, name):
     28..80      -  misc_feature   bom (fragment): basis of mobility region from pBR322
    235..614     +  enhancer       CMV enhancer: human cytomegalovirus immediate early enhancer
    615..818     +  promoter       CMV promoter: human cytomegalovirus (CMV) immediate early promoter
    814..847     +  LTR            5' LTR (truncated) (fragment): truncated 5' long terminal repeat (LTR) from HIV-1
    863..881     +  promoter       T7 promoter: promoter for bacteriophage T7 RNA polymerase
    930..1490    +  CDS            strA (fragment): SRTA_STRA3 - Experimental evidence at protein level: Swiss-Prot protein existence level 1. Transpeptidase that anchors surface proteins to the cell wall. Recognizes and modifies its substrate by proteolytic cleavage of a C-terminal sorting signal. Following cleavage, a covalent intermediate is formed via a thioester bond between the sortase and its substrate, which is then transferred and covalently attached to the cell wall. This sortase recognizes a Leu-Pro-x-Thr-Gly (LPXTG) motif, which is cleaved by the sortase between the threonine and glycine residues (By similarity). Essential for adher
   1606..1830    +  polyA_signal   bGH poly(A) signal: bovine growth hormone polyadenylation signal
   1834..1855    +  promoter       SV40 promoter (fragment): SV40 enhancer and early promoter
   1876..2304    +  rep_origin     f1 ori (sequence partly withheld): f1 bacteriophage origin of replication; arrow indicates direction of (+) strand synthesis
   2318..2647    +  promoter       SV40 promoter: SV40 enhancer and early promoter
   2714..3505    +  CDS            neo: KKA2_KLEPN - Also known as kan, nptII. Experimental evidence at protein level: Swiss-Prot protein existence level 1. Resistance to kanamycin, neomycin, paromomycin, ribostamycin, butirosin and gentamicin B. From Klebsiella pneumoniae.
   3529..3687    +  CDS            ble (fragment): BLE_KLEPN - Experimental evidence at protein level: Swiss-Prot protein existence level 1. Binding protein with a strong affinity to the bleomycin family of antibiotics. Binds to CL990; an antimitotic-antibiotic compound. From Klebsiella pneumoniae.
   3682..3803    +  polyA_signal   SV40 poly(A) signal: SV40 polyadenylation signal
   3876..3892    -  protein_bind   lac operator: The lac repressor binds to the lac operator to inhibit transcription in E. coli. This inhibition can be relieved by adding lactose or isopropyl-β-D-thiogalactopyranoside (IPTG). lac repressor encoded by lacI
   3900..3930    -  promoter       lac promoter: promoter for the E. coli lac operon
   3945..3966    -  protein_bind   CAP binding site: CAP binding activates transcription in the presence of cAMP. E. coli catabolite activator protein
   3979..4071    -  CDS            lacI (fragment): lac repressor; lacI; The lac repressor binds to the lac operator to inhibit transcription in E. coli. This inhibition can be relieved by adding lactose or isopropyl-β-D-thiogalactopyranoside (IPTG).
   4254..4839    -  rep_origin     ori: high-copy-number ColE1/pMB1/pBR322/pUC origin of replication
   5010..5870    -  CDS            AmpR: β-lactamase; bla; confers resistance to ampicillin, carbenicillin, and related antibiotics
   5871..5975    -  promoter       AmpR promoter: bla
>Addgene plasmid #50030 | pcDNA3.1(-)-HA-SrtAstrep (pKS77) | depositor full sequence | sequence record 74804 | pcDNA3.1(-)-HA-SrtAstrep (pKS77) sequence 6006 bps
GACGGATCGGGAGATCTCCCGATCCCCTATGGTGCACTCTCAGTACAATCTGCTCTGATGCCGCATAGTT
AAGCCAGTATCTGCTCCCTGCTTGTGTGTTGGAGGTCGCTGAGTAGTGCGCGAGCAAAATTTAAGCTACA
ACAAGGCAAGGCTTGACCGACAATTGCATGAAGAATCTGCTTAGGGTTAGGCGTTTTGCGCTGCTTCGCG
ATGTACGGGCCAGATATACGCGTTGACATTGATTATTGACTAGTTATTAATAGTAATCAATTACGGGGTC
ATTAGTTCATAGCCCATATATGGAGTTCCGCGTTACATAACTTACGGTAAATGGCCCGCCTGGCTGACCG
CCCAACGACCCCCGCCCATTGACGTCAATAATGACGTATGTTCCCATAGTAACGCCAATAGGGACTTTCC
ATTGACGTCAATGGGTGGAGTATTTACGGTAAACTGCCCACTTGGCAGTACATCAAGTGTATCATATGCC
AAGTACGCCCCCTATTGACGTCAATGACGGTAAATGGCCCGCCTGGCATTATGCCCAGTACATGACCTTA
TGGGACTTTCCTACTTGGCAGTACATCTACGTATTAGTCATCGCTATTACCATGGTGATGCGGTTTTGGC
AGTACATCAATGGGCGTGGATAGCGGTTTGACTCACGGGGATTTCCAAGTCTCCACCCCATTGACGTCAA
TGGGAGTTTGTTTTGGCACCAAAATCAACGGGACTTTCCAAAATGTCGTAACAACTCCGCCCCATTGACG
CAAATGGGCGGTAGGCGTGTACGGTGGGAGGTCTATATAAGCAGAGCTCTCTGGCTAACTAGAGAACCCA
CTGCTTACTGGCTTATCGAAATTAATACGACTCACTATAGGGAGACCCAAGCTGGCTAGCGTTTAAACGG
GCCCTCTAGAGCCACCATGCGCAGCAGCTACCCATACGACGTACCAGACTACGCAAGCAGCGGCCTGGTG
CCGCGCGGATCCGTCTTGCAAGCACAAATGGCGGCTCAGCAACTTCCTGTTATAGGGGGCATTGCCATAC
CAGAGCTTGGCATTAATTTACCAATTTTTAAAGGTTTAGGAAATACTGAGCTTATTTATGGCGCAGGAAC
GATGAAAGAAGAACAAGTTATGGGAGGAGAAAATAATTATTCTCTTGCCAGTCATCATATTTTTGGAATT
ACAGGTTCATCTCAAATGCTCTTTTCGCCGCTTGAAAGAGCACAAAATGGGATGTCCATCTATTTAACAG
ATAAAGAAAAAATTTACGAATACATCATAAAAGATGTTTTCACGGTAGCTCCTGAACGCGTTGATGTTAT
CGATGATACAGCTGGTCTCAAAGAAGTGACTTTAGTGACTTGTACAGATATCGAAGCAACAGAACGTATT
ATTGTCAAAGGAGAACTAAAAACAGAATACGACTTTGATAAAGCGCCCGCCGATGTATTGAAAGCTTTTA
ATCATTCTTATAACCAAGTATCTACCTAGCTCGAGCGGCCGCCACTGTGCTGGATATCTGCAGAATTCCA
CCACACTGGACTAGTGGATCCGAGCTCGGTACCAAGCTTAAGTTTAAACCGCTGATCAGCCTCGACTGTG
CCTTCTAGTTGCCAGCCATCTGTTGTTTGCCCCTCCCCCGTGCCTTCCTTGACCCTGGAAGGTGCCACTC
CCACTGTCCTTTCCTAATAAAATGAGGAAATTGCATCGCATTGTCTGAGTAGGTGTCATTCTATTCTGGG
GGGTGGGGTGGGGCAGGACAGCAAGGGGGAGGATTGGGAAGACAATAGCAGGCATGCTGGGGATGCGGTG
GGCTCTATGGCTTCTGAGGCGGAAAGAACCAGCTGGGGCTCTAGGGGGTATCCCC
[124 nt withheld, positions 1876-1999]
C
[91 nt withheld, positions 2001-2091]
A
[49 nt withheld, positions 2093-2141]
CCTTTGACGTTGGAGTCCACGTTCTTT
[37 nt withheld, positions 2169-2205]
ACCCTATCTCGGTCTATTCTTTTGATTTATAAGGGATTTTGCCGATTTCGGCCTATTGGTTAAAAAATGA
GCTGATTTAACAAAAATTTAACGCGAATTAATTCTGTGGAATGTGTGTCAGTTAGGGTGTGGAAAGTCCC
CAGGCTCCCCAGCAGGCAGAAGTATGCAAAGCATGCATCTCAATTAGTCAGCAACCAGGTGTGGAAAGTC
CCCAGGCTCCCCAGCAGGCAGAAGTATGCAAAGCATGCATCTCAATTAGTCAGCAACCATAGTCCCGCCC
CTAACTCCGCCCATCCCGCCCCTAACTCCGCCCAGTTCCGCCCATTCTCCGCCCCATGGCTGACTAATTT
TTTTTATTTATGCAGAGGCCGAGGCCGCCTCTGCCTCTGAGCTATTCCAGAAGTAGTGAGGAGGCTTTTT
TGGAGGCCTAGGCTTTTGCAAAAAGCTCCCGGGAGCTTGTATATCCATTTTCGGATCTGATCAAGAGACA
GGATGAGGATCGTTTCGCATGATTGAACAAGATGGATTGCACGCAGGTTCTCCGGCCGCTTGGGTGGAGA
GGCTATTCGGCTATGACTGGGCACAACAGACAATCGGCTGCTCTGATGCCGCCGTGTTCCGGCTGTCAGC
GCAGGGGCGCCCGGTTCTTTTTGTCAAGACCGACCTGTCCGGTGCCCTGAATGAACTGCAGGACGAGGCA
GCGCGGCTATCGTGGCTGGCCACGACGGGCGTTCCTTGCGCAGCTGTGCTCGACGTTGTCACTGAAGCGG
GAAGGGACTGGCTGCTATTGGGCGAAGTGCCGGGGCAGGATCTCCTGTCATCTCACCTTGCTCCTGCCGA
GAAAGTATCCATCATGGCTGATGCAATGCGGCGGCTGCATACGCTTGATCCGGCTACCTGCCCATTCGAC
CACCAAGCGAAACATCGCATCGAGCGAGCACGTACTCGGATGGAAGCCGGTCTTGTCGATCAGGATGATC
TGGACGAAGAGCATCAGGGGCTCGCGCCAGCCGAACTGTTCGCCAGGCTCAAGGCGCGCATGCCCGACGG
CGAGGATCTCGTCGTGACCCATGGCGATGCCTGCTTGCCGAATATCATGGTGGAAAATGGCCGCTTTTCT
GGATTCATCGACTGTGGCCGGCTGGGTGTGGCGGACCGCTATCAGGACATAGCGTTGGCTACCCGTGATA
TTGCTGAAGAGCTTGGCGGCGAATGGGCTGACCGCTTCCTCGTGCTTTACGGTATCGCCGCTCCCGATTC
GCAGCGCATCGCCTTCTATCGCCTTCTTGACGAGTTCTTCTGAGCGGGACTCTGGGGTTCGAAATGACCG
ACCAAGCGACGCCCAACCTGCCATCACGAGATTTCGATTCCACCGCCGCCTTCTATGAAAGGTTGGGCTT
CGGAATCGTTTTCCGGGACGCCGGCTGGATGATCCTCCAGCGCGGGGATCTCATGCTGGAGTTCTTCGCC
CACCCCAACTTGTTTATTGCAGCTTATAATGGTTACAAATAAAGCAATAGCATCACAAATTTCACAAATA
AAGCATTTTTTTCACTGCATTCTAGTTGTGGTTTGTCCAAACTCATCAATGTATCTTATCATGTCTGTAT
ACCGTCGACCTCTAGCTAGAGCTTGGCGTAATCATGGTCATAGCTGTTTCCTGTGTGAAATTGTTATCCG
CTCACAATTCCACACAACATACGAGCCGGAAGCATAAAGTGTAAAGCCTGGGGTGCCTAATGAGTGAGCT
AACTCACATTAATTGCGTTGCGCTCACTGCCCGCTTTCCAGTCGGGAAACCTGTCGTGCCAGCTGCATTA
ATGAATCGGCCAACGCGCGGGGAGAGGCGGTTTGCGTATTGGGCGCTCTTCCGCTTCCTCGCTCACTGAC
TCGCTGCGCTCGGTCGTTCGGCTGCGGCGAGCGGTATCAGCTCACTCAAAGGCGGTAATACGGTTATCCA
CAGAATCAGGGGATAACGCAGGAAAGAACATGTGAGCAAAAGGCCAGCAAAAGGCCAGGAACCGTAAAAA
GGCCGCGTTGCTGGCGTTTTTCCATAGGCTCCGCCCCCCTGACGAGCATCACAAAAATCGACGCTCAAGT
CAGAGGTGGCGAAACCCGACAGGACTATAAAGATACCAGGCGTTTCCCCCTGGAAGCTCCCTCGTGCGCT
CTCCTGTTCCGACCCTGCCGCTTACCGGATACCTGTCCGCCTTTCTCCCTTCGGGAAGCGTGGCGCTTTC
TCATAGCTCACGCTGTAGGTATCTCAGTTCGGTGTAGGTCGTTCGCTCCAAGCTGGGCTGTGTGCACGAA
CCCCCCGTTCAGCCCGACCGCTGCGCCTTATCCGGTAACTATCGTCTTGAGTCCAACCCGGTAAGACACG
ACTTATCGCCACTGGCAGCAGCCACTGGTAACAGGATTAGCAGAGCGAGGTATGTAGGCGGTGCTACAGA
GTTCTTGAAGTGGTGGCCTAACTACGGCTACACTAGAAGAACAGTATTTGGTATCTGCGCTCTGCTGAAG
CCAGTTACCTTCGGAAAAAGAGTTGGTAGCTCTTGATCCGGCAAACAAACCACCGCTGGTAGCGGTTTTT
TTGTTTGCAAGCAGCAGATTACGCGCAGAAAAAAAGGATCTCAAGAAGATCCTTTGATCTTTTCTACGGG
GTCTGACGCTCAGTGGAACGAAAACTCACGTTAAGGGATTTTGGTCATGAGATTATCAAAAAGGATCTTC
ACCTAGATCCTTTTAAATTAAAAATGAAGTTTTAAATCAATCTAAAGTATATATGAGTAAACTTGGTCTG
ACAGTTACCAATGCTTAATCAGTGAGGCACCTATCTCAGCGATCTGTCTATTTCGTTCATCCATAGTTGC
CTGACTCCCCGTCGTGTAGATAACTACGATACGGGAGGGCTTACCATCTGGCCCCAGTGCTGCAATGATA
CCGCGAGACCCACGCTCACCGGCTCCAGATTTATCAGCAATAAACCAGCCAGCCGGAAGGGCCGAGCGCA
GAAGTGGTCCTGCAACTTTATCCGCCTCCATCCAGTCTATTAATTGTTGCCGGGAAGCTAGAGTAAGTAG
TTCGCCAGTTAATAGTTTGCGCAACGTTGTTGCCATTGCTACAGGCATCGTGGTGTCACGCTCGTCGTTT
GGTATGGCTTCATTCAGCTCCGGTTCCCAACGATCAAGGCGAGTTACATGATCCCCCATGTTGTGCAAAA
AAGCGGTTAGCTCCTTCGGTCCTCCGATCGTTGTCAGAAGTAAGTTGGCCGCAGTGTTATCACTCATGGT
TATGGCAGCACTGCATAATTCTCTTACTGTCATGCCATCCGTAAGATGCTTTTCTGTGACTGGTGAGTAC
TCAACCAAGTCATTCTGAGAATAGTGTATGCGGCGACCGAGTTGCTCTTGCCCGGCGTCAATACGGGATA
ATACCGCGCCACATAGCAGAACTTTAAAAGTGCTCATCATTGGAAAACGTTCTTCGGGGCGAAAACTCTC
AAGGATCTTACCGCTGTTGAGATCCAGTTCGATGTAACCCACTCGTGCACCCAACTGATCTTCAGCATCT
TTTACTTTCACCAGCGTTTCTGGGTGAGCAAAAACAGGAAGGCAAAATGCCGCAAAAAAGGGAATAAGGG
CGACACGGAAATGTTGAATACTCATACTCTTCCTTTTTCAATATTATTGAAGCATTTATCAGGGTTATTG
TCTCATGAGCGGATACATATTTGAATGTATTTAGAAAAATAAACAAATAGGGGTTCCGCGCACATTTCCC
CGAAAAGTGCCACCTGACGTC
