>Addgene plasmid #50030 | pcDNA3.1(-)-HA-SrtAstrep (pKS77) | addgene partial sequence | sequence record 76165 | CMV-F 5'-CGCAAATGGGCGGTAGGCGTG-3'
GCAGAGCTCTCTGGCTAACTAGAGAACCCACTGCTTACTGGCTTATCGAAATTAATACGACTCACTATAG
GGAGACCCAAGCTGGCTAGCGTTTAAACGGGCCCTCTAGAGCCACCATGCGCAGCAGCTACCCATACGAC
GTACCAGACTACGCAAGCAGCGGCCTGGTGCCGCGCGGATCCGTCTTGCAAGCACAAATGGCGGCTCAGC
AACTTCCTGTTATAGGGGGCATTGCCATACCAGAGCTTGGCATTAATTTACCAATTTTTAAAGGTTTAGG
AAATACTGAGCTTATTTATGGCGCAGGAACGATGAAAGAAGAACAAGTTATGGGAGGAGAAAATAATTAT
TCTCTTGCCAGTCATCATATTTTTGGAATTACAGGTTCATCTCAAATGCTCTTTTCGCCGCTTGAAAGAG
CACAAAATGGGATGTCCATCTATTTAACAGATAAAGAAAAAATTTACGAATACATCATAAAAGATGTTTT
CACGGTAGCTCCTGAACGCGTTGATGTTATCGATGATACAGCTGGTCTCAAAGAAGTGACTTTAGTGACT
TGTACAGATATCGAAGCAACAGAACGTATTATTGTCAAAGGAGAACTAAAAACAGAATACGACTTTGATA
AAGCGCCCGCCGATGTATTGAAAGCTTTTAATCATTCTTATAACCAAGTATCTACCTAGCTCGAGCGGCC
GCCACTGTGCTGGATATCTGCAGAATTCCACCACACTGGACTAGTGGATCCGAGCTCGGTACCAAGCTTA
AGTTTAAACCGCTGATCAGCCTCGACTGTGCCTTCTAGTTGCCAGCCATCTGTTGTTTGCCCCTCCCCCG
TGCCTTCCTTGACCCTGGAAGGTGCCACTCCCACTGTCCTTTCCTAATAAAATGAGGAAATTGCATCGCA
TTGTCTGAGT
